LOCUS       Exported 16845 bp ds-DNA circular SYN 13-MAY-2021
DEFINITION  piggyBac transposon for dox-inducible expression of the OK+9MS
            (Oct4, Klf4[1-483], c-Myc, Sox2) polycistronic reprogramming
            cassette (with mCherry). SpCas9 is constitutively expressed..
ACCESSION   .
VERSION     .
KEYWORDS    PB-TAC-OK+9MS-Cas9
SOURCE      synthetic DNA construct
  ORGANISM  synthetic DNA construct
REFERENCE   1 (bases 1 to 16845)
  AUTHORS   Kagawa H, Shimamoto R, Kim SI, Oceguera-Yanez F, Yamamoto T,
            Schroeder T, Woltjen K
  TITLE     OVOL1 Influences the Determination and Expansion of iPSC
            Reprogramming Intermediates.
  JOURNAL   Stem Cell Reports. 2018 Dec 28. pii: S2213-6711(18)30527-7. doi:
            10.1016/j.stemcr.2018.12.008.
  PUBMED    30639212
REFERENCE   2 (bases 1 to 16845)
  AUTHORS   .
  TITLE     Direct Submission
  JOURNAL   Exported May 13, 2021 from SnapGene Server 1.1.58
            http://www.snapgene.com
FEATURES             Location/Qualifiers
     source          1..16845
                     /organism="synthetic DNA construct"
                     /mol_type="other DNA"
     rep_origin      complement(1..456)
                     /direction=LEFT
                     /label=f1 ori
                     /note="f1 bacteriophage origin of replication; arrow
                     indicates direction of (+) strand synthesis"
     primer_bind     complement(138..159)
                     /label=F1ori-F
                     /note="F1 origin, forward primer"
     primer_bind     350..369
                     /label=F1ori-R
                     /note="F1 origin, reverse primer"
     primer_bind     583..605
                     /label=M13/pUC Forward
                     /note="In lacZ gene"
     primer_bind     597..614
                     /label=M13 Forward
                     /note="In lacZ gene. Also called M13-F20 or M13 (-21)
                     Forward"
     primer_bind     598..614
                     /label=M13 fwd
                     /note="common sequencing primer, one of multiple similar
                     variants"
     primer_bind     621..640
                     /label=T7
                     /note="T7 promoter, forward primer"
     promoter        621..639
                     /label=T7 promoter
                     /note="promoter for bacteriophage T7 RNA polymerase"
     repeat_region   706..768
                     /label=piggyBac right (3') inverted repeat
                     /note="piggyBac transposon-specific inverted terminal
                     repeat sequence (ITR)"
     protein_bind    1140..1158
                     /gene="tetO"
                     /label=tet operator
                     /bound_moiety="tetracycline repressor TetR"
                     /note="bacterial operator O2 for the tetR and tetA genes"
     protein_bind    1177..1195
                     /gene="tetO"
                     /label=tet operator
                     /bound_moiety="tetracycline repressor TetR"
                     /note="bacterial operator O2 for the tetR and tetA genes"
     protein_bind    1214..1232
                     /gene="tetO"
                     /label=tet operator
                     /bound_moiety="tetracycline repressor TetR"
                     /note="bacterial operator O2 for the tetR and tetA genes"
     protein_bind    1251..1269
                     /gene="tetO"
                     /label=tet operator
                     /bound_moiety="tetracycline repressor TetR"
                     /note="bacterial operator O2 for the tetR and tetA genes"
     protein_bind    1288..1306
                     /gene="tetO"
                     /label=tet operator
                     /bound_moiety="tetracycline repressor TetR"
                     /note="bacterial operator O2 for the tetR and tetA genes"
     protein_bind    1325..1343
                     /gene="tetO"
                     /label=tet operator
                     /bound_moiety="tetracycline repressor TetR"
                     /note="bacterial operator O2 for the tetR and tetA genes"
     protein_bind    1362..1380
                     /gene="tetO"
                     /label=tet operator
                     /bound_moiety="tetracycline repressor TetR"
                     /note="bacterial operator O2 for the tetR and tetA genes"
     protein_bind    1399..1417
                     /gene="tetO"
                     /label=tet operator
                     /bound_moiety="tetracycline repressor TetR"
                     /note="bacterial operator O2 for the tetR and tetA genes"
     primer_bind     1439..1463
                     /label=LNCX
                     /note="Human CMV promoter, forward primer"
     protein_bind    1543..1567
                     /gene="mutant version of attB"
                     /label=attB1
                     /bound_moiety="BP Clonase(TM)"
                     /note="recombination site for the Gateway(R) BP reaction"
     CDS             2720..2785
                     /codon_start=1
                     /product="2A peptide from foot-and-mouth disease virus
                     polyprotein"
                     /label=F2A
                     /note="Eukaryotic ribosomes fail to insert a peptide bond
                     between the Gly and Pro residues, yielding separate
                     polypeptides."
                     /translation="VKQTLNFDLLKLAGDVESNPGP"
     CDS             4250..4309
                     /codon_start=1
                     /product="2A peptide from equine rhinitis A virus
                     polyprotein"
                     /label=E2A
                     /note="Eukaryotic ribosomes fail to insert a peptide bond
                     between the Gly and Pro residues, yielding separate
                     polypeptides."
                     /translation="QCTNYALLKLAGDVESNPGP"
     CDS             5705..5770
                     /codon_start=1
                     /product="2A peptide from foot-and-mouth disease virus
                     polyprotein"
                     /label=F2A
                     /note="Eukaryotic ribosomes fail to insert a peptide bond
                     between the Gly and Pro residues, yielding separate
                     polypeptides."
                     /translation="VKQTLNFDLLKLAGDVESNPGP"
     protein_bind    complement(6810..6834)
                     /gene="mutant version of attB"
                     /label=attB2
                     /bound_moiety="BP Clonase(TM)"
                     /note="recombination site for the Gateway(R) BP reaction"
     misc_feature    6876..7462
                     /label=IRES2
                     /note="internal ribosome entry site (IRES) of the
                     encephalomyocarditis virus (EMCV)"
     primer_bind     complement(7043..7060)
                     /label=IRES reverse
                     /note="IRES internal ribosome entry site, reverse primer.
                     Also called pCDH-rev"
     primer_bind     7270..7289
                     /label=IRES-F
                     /note="IRES internal ribosome entry site, forward primer"
     CDS             7463..8173
                     /codon_start=1
                     /product="monomeric derivative of DsRed fluorescent protein
                     (Shaner et al., 2004)"
                     /label=mCherry
                     /note="mammalian codon-optimized"
                     /translation="MVSKGEEDNMAIIKEFMRFKVHMEGSVNGHEFEIEGEGEGRPYEG
                     TQTAKLKVTKGGPLPFAWDILSPQFMYGSKAYVKHPADIPDYLKLSFPEGFKWERVMNF
                     EDGGVVTVTQDSSLQDGEFIYKVKLRGTNFPSDGPVMQKKTMGWEASSERMYPEDGALK
                     GEIKQRLKLKDGGHYDAEVKTTYKAKKPVQLPGAYNVNIKLDITSHNEDYTIVEQYERA
                     EGRHSTGGMDELYK"
     primer_bind     complement(7608..7626)
                     /label=mCherry-R
                     /note="mCherry, reverse primer"
     primer_bind     7876..7895
                     /label=mCherry-F
                     /note="mCherry, forward primer"
     primer_bind     complement(8185..8204)
                     /label=Bglob-pA-R
                     /note="Rabbit beta-globin polyA region, reverse primer"
     polyA_signal    8250..8305
                     /label=-beta-globin poly(A) signal
                     /note="rabbit beta-globin polyadenylation signal (Gil and
                     Proudfoot, 1987)"
     primer_bind     complement(8304..8323)
                     /label=rbglobpA-R
                     /note="Rabbit beta-globin polyA, reverse primer. Also
                     called rb-glob-pA-term-R"
     enhancer        8742..9027
                     /label=CMV enhancer
                     /note="human cytomegalovirus immediate early enhancer;
                     contains an 18-bp deletion relative to the standard CMV
                     enhancer"
     promoter        9029..9306
                     /label=chicken beta-actin promoter
     intron          9307..9534
                     /label=hybrid intron
                     /note="hybrid between chicken beta-actin (CBA) and minute
                     virus of mice (MMV) introns (Gray et al., 2011)"
     regulatory      9546..9555
                     /regulatory_class="other"
                     /note="vertebrate consensus sequence for strong initiation
                     of translation (Kozak, 1987)"
     CDS             9555..9620
                     /codon_start=1
                     /product="three tandem FLAG(R) epitope tags, followed by an
                     enterokinase cleavage site"
                     /label=3xFLAG
                     /translation="DYKDHDGDYKDHDIDYKDDDDK"
     CDS             9627..9647
                     /codon_start=1
                     /product="nuclear localization signal of SV40 (simian virus
                     40) large T antigen"
                     /label=SV40 NLS
                     /translation="PKKKRKV"
     CDS             9672..13772
                     /codon_start=1
                     /product="Cas9 (Csn1) endonuclease from the Streptococcus
                     pyogenes Type II CRISPR/Cas system"
                     /label=Cas9
                     /note="generates RNA-guided double strand breaks in DNA"
                     /translation="DKKYSIGLDIGTNSVGWAVITDEYKVPSKKFKVLGNTDRHSIKKN
                     LIGALLFDSGETAEATRLKRTARRRYTRRKNRICYLQEIFSNEMAKVDDSFFHRLEESF
                     LVEEDKKHERHPIFGNIVDEVAYHEKYPTIYHLRKKLVDSTDKADLRLIYLALAHMIKF
                     RGHFLIEGDLNPDNSDVDKLFIQLVQTYNQLFEENPINASGVDAKAILSARLSKSRRLE
                     NLIAQLPGEKKNGLFGNLIALSLGLTPNFKSNFDLAEDAKLQLSKDTYDDDLDNLLAQI
                     GDQYADLFLAAKNLSDAILLSDILRVNTEITKAPLSASMIKRYDEHHQDLTLLKALVRQ
                     QLPEKYKEIFFDQSKNGYAGYIDGGASQEEFYKFIKPILEKMDGTEELLVKLNREDLLR
                     KQRTFDNGSIPHQIHLGELHAILRRQEDFYPFLKDNREKIEKILTFRIPYYVGPLARGN
                     SRFAWMTRKSEETITPWNFEEVVDKGASAQSFIERMTNFDKNLPNEKVLPKHSLLYEYF
                     TVYNELTKVKYVTEGMRKPAFLSGEQKKAIVDLLFKTNRKVTVKQLKEDYFKKIECFDS
                     VEISGVEDRFNASLGTYHDLLKIIKDKDFLDNEENEDILEDIVLTLTLFEDREMIEERL
                     KTYAHLFDDKVMKQLKRRRYTGWGRLSRKLINGIRDKQSGKTILDFLKSDGFANRNFMQ
                     LIHDDSLTFKEDIQKAQVSGQGDSLHEHIANLAGSPAIKKGILQTVKVVDELVKVMGRH
                     KPENIVIEMARENQTTQKGQKNSRERMKRIEEGIKELGSQILKEHPVENTQLQNEKLYL
                     YYLQNGRDMYVDQELDINRLSDYDVDHIVPQSFLKDDSIDNKVLTRSDKNRGKSDNVPS
                     EEVVKKMKNYWRQLLNAKLITQRKFDNLTKAERGGLSELDKAGFIKRQLVETRQITKHV
                     AQILDSRMNTKYDENDKLIREVKVITLKSKLVSDFRKDFQFYKVREINNYHHAHDAYLN
                     AVVGTALIKKYPKLESEFVYGDYKVYDVRKMIAKSEQEIGKATAKYFFYSNIMNFFKTE
                     ITLANGEIRKRPLIETNGETGEIVWDKGRDFATVRKVLSMPQVNIVKKTEVQTGGFSKE
                     SILPKRNSDKLIARKKDWDPKKYGGFDSPTVAYSVLVVAKVEKGKSKKLKSVKELLGIT
                     IMERSSFEKNPIDFLEAKGYKEVKKDLIIKLPKYSLFELENGRKRMLASAGELQKGNEL
                     ALPSKYVNFLYLASHYEKLKGSPEDNEQKQLFVEQHKHYLDEIIEQISEFSKRVILADA
                     NLDKVLSAYNKHRDKPIREQAENIIHLFTLTNLGAPAAFKYFDTTIDRKRYTSTKEVLD
                     ATLIHQSITGLYETRIDLSQLGGD"
     CDS             13773..13820
                     /codon_start=1
                     /product="bipartite nuclear localization signal from
                     nucleoplasmin"
                     /label=nucleoplasmin NLS
                     /translation="KRPAATKKAGQAKKKK"
     primer_bind     complement(13848..13865)
                     /label=BGH-rev
                     /note="Bovine growth hormone terminator, reverse primer.
                     Also called BGH reverse"
     polyA_signal    13854..14061
                     /label=bGH poly(A) signal
                     /note="bovine growth hormone polyadenylation signal"
     repeat_region   14472..14506
                     /label=piggyBac left (5') inverted repeat
                     /note="piggyBac transposon-specific inverted terminal
                     repeat sequence (ITR)"
     promoter        complement(14655..14673)
                     /label=T3 promoter
                     /note="promoter for bacteriophage T3 RNA polymerase"
     primer_bind     complement(14694..14710)
                     /label=M13 rev
                     /note="common sequencing primer, one of multiple similar
                     variants"
     primer_bind     complement(14694..14710)
                     /label=M13 Reverse
                     /note="In lacZ gene. Also called M13-rev"
     primer_bind     complement(14707..14729)
                     /label=M13/pUC Reverse
                     /note="In lacZ gene"
     protein_bind    14718..14734
                     /label=lac operator
                     /bound_moiety="lac repressor encoded by lacI"
                     /note="The lac repressor binds to the lac operator to
                     inhibit transcription in E. coli. This inhibition can be
                     relieved by adding lactose or
                     isopropyl-beta-D-thiogalactopyranoside (IPTG)."
     promoter        complement(14742..14772)
                     /label=lac promoter
                     /note="promoter for the E. coli lac operon"
     protein_bind    14787..14808
                     /label=CAP binding site
                     /bound_moiety="E. coli catabolite activator protein"
                     /note="CAP binding activates transcription in the presence
                     of cAMP."
     primer_bind     complement(14925..14942)
                     /label=L4440
                     /note="L4440 vector, forward primer"
     rep_origin      complement(15096..15684)
                     /direction=LEFT
                     /label=ori
                     /note="high-copy-number ColE1/pMB1/pBR322/pUC origin of
                     replication"
     primer_bind     complement(15176..15195)
                     /label=pBR322ori-F
                     /note="pBR322 origin, forward primer"
     CDS             complement(15855..16715)
                     /codon_start=1
                     /gene="bla"
                     /product="beta-lactamase"
                     /label=AmpR
                     /note="confers resistance to ampicillin, carbenicillin, and
                     related antibiotics"
                     /translation="MSIQHFRVALIPFFAAFCLPVFAHPETLVKVKDAEDQLGARVGYI
                     ELDLNSGKILESFRPEERFPMMSTFKVLLCGAVLSRIDAGQEQLGRRIHYSQNDLVEYS
                     PVTEKHLTDGMTVRELCSAAITMSDNTAANLLLTTIGGPKELTAFLHNMGDHVTRLDRW
                     EPELNEAIPNDERDTTMPVAMATTLRKLLTGELLTLASRQQLIDWMEADKVAGPLLRSA
                     LPAGWFIADKSGAGERGSRGIIAALGPDGKPSRIVVIYTTGSQATMDERNRQIAEIGAS
                     LIKHW"
     primer_bind     16478..16497
                     /label=Amp-R
                     /note="Ampicillin resistance gene, reverse primer"
     promoter        complement(16716..16820)
                     /gene="bla"
                     /label=AmpR promoter
ORIGIN
        1 aaattgtaag cgttaatatt ttgttaaaat tcgcgttaaa tttttgttaa atcagctcat
       61 tttttaacca ataggccgaa atcggcaaaa tcccttataa atcaaaagaa tagaccgaga
      121 tagggttgag tgttgttcca gtttggaaca agagtccact attaaagaac gtggactcca
      181 acgtcaaagg nnnnnnnnnn nnnnnnnnnn nnnnnnnnnn nnnnnnnnnn nnnnnnnnnt
      241 nnnnnnnnnn nnnnnnnnnn nnnnnnnnnn nnnnnnnnnn nnnnnnnnnn nnnnnnnnnn
      301 nnnnnnnnnn nnnnnnnnnn nnnnnnnnnn ngnnnnnnnn nnnnnnnnnn nnnnnnnnnn
      361 nnnnnnnnnn nnnnnnnnnn nnnnnnnnnn nnnnnnnnnn nnnnnnnnnn nnnnnnnnnn
      421 nnnnnnnnnn nnnnnnnnnn nnnnnnnnnn nnnnnnccca ttcgccattc aggctgcgca
      481 actgttggga agggcgatcg gtgcgggcct cttcgctatt acgccagctg gcgaaagggg
      541 gatgtgctgc aaggcgatta agttgggtaa cgccagggtt ttcccagtca cgacgttgta
      601 aaacgacggc cagtgaattg taatacgact cactataggg cgaattggag ctcggtattc
      661 acgacagcag gctgaataat aaaaaaatta gaaactatta tttaacccta gaaagataat
      721 catattgtga cgtacgttaa agataatcat gcgtaaaatt gacgcatgtg ttttatcggt
      781 ctgtatatcg aggtttattt attaatttga atagatatta agttttatta tatttacact
      841 tacatactaa taataaattc aacaaacaat ttatttatgt ttatttattt attaaaaaaa
      901 aacaaaaact caaaatttct tctataaagt aacaaaactt ttaaacattc tctcttttac
      961 aaaaataaac ttattttgta ctttaaaaac agtcatgttg tattataaaa taagtaatta
     1021 gcttaaccta tacataatag aaacaaatta tacttattag tcagtcagaa acaactttgg
     1081 cacatatcaa tattatgctc tcgttaatta actcgaggga tccaagctgg ccgcacgtct
     1141 ccctatcagt gatagagaag tcgacacgtc tcgagctccc tatcagtgat agagaaggta
     1201 cgtctagaac gtctccctat cagtgataga gaagtcgaca cgtctcgagc tccctatcag
     1261 tgatagagaa ggtacgtcta gaacgtctcc ctatcagtga tagagaagtc gacacgtctc
     1321 gagctcccta tcagtgatag agaaggtacg tctagaacgt ctccctatca gtgatagaga
     1381 agtcgacacg tctcgagctc cctatcagtg atagagaagg taccccctat ataagcagag
     1441 ctcgtttagt gaaccgtcag atcgcctgga gacgccatcc acgctgtttt gacctccata
     1501 gaagacaccg ggaccgatcc agcctccgcg gtggcggcca tcacaagttt gtacaaaaaa
     1561 gcaggctggc gccggaacca attcagtcga ctggatccgg taccgaattc gcccttaaaa
     1621 agcaggctcc accttcccca tggctggaca cctggcttca gacttcgcct tctcaccccc
     1681 accaggtggg ggtgatgggt cagcagggct ggagccgggc tgggtggatt ctcgaacctg
     1741 gctaagcttc caagggcctc caggtgggcc tggaatcgga ccaggctcag aggtattggg
     1801 gatctcccca tgtccgcccg catacgagtt ctgcggaggg atggcatact gtggacctca
     1861 ggttggactg ggcctagtcc cccaagttgg cgtggagact ttgcagcctg agggccaggc
     1921 aggagcacga gtggaaagca actcagaggg aacctcctct gagccctgtg ccgaccgccc
     1981 caatgccgtg aagttggaga aggtggaacc aactcccgag gagtcccagg acatgaaagc
     2041 cctgcagaag gagctagaac agtttgccaa gctgctgaag cagaagagga tcaccttggg
     2101 gtacacccag gccgacgtgg ggctcaccct gggcgttctc tttggaaagg tgttcagcca
     2161 gaccaccatc tgtcgcttcg aggccttgca gctcagcctt aagaacatgt gtaagctgcg
     2221 gcccctgctg gagaagtggg tggaggaagc cgacaacaat gagaaccttc aggagatatg
     2281 caaatcggag accctggtgc aggcccggaa gagaaagcga actagcattg agaaccgtgt
     2341 gaggtggagt ctggagacca tgtttctgaa gtgcccgaag ccctccctac agcagatcac
     2401 tcacatcgcc aatcagcttg ggctagagaa ggatgtggtt cgagtatggt tctgtaaccg
     2461 gcgccagaag ggcaaaagat caagtattga gtattcccaa cgagaagagt atgaggctac
     2521 agggacacct ttcccagggg gggctgtatc ctttcctctg cccccaggtc cccactttgg
     2581 caccccaggc tatggaagcc cccacttcac cacactctac tcagtccctt ttcctgaggg
     2641 cgaggccttt ccctctgttc ccgtcactgc tctgggctct cccatgcatt caaacgggga
     2701 tctcaaaatt gtcgctcctg tcaaacaaac tcttaacttt gatttactca aactggctgg
     2761 ggatgtagaa agcaatccag gtccaatgag gcagccacct ggcgagtctg acatggctgt
     2821 cagcgacgct ctgctcccgt ccttctccac gttcgcgtcc ggcccggcgg gaagggagaa
     2881 gacactgcgt ccagcaggtg ccccgactaa ccgttggcgt gaggaactct ctcacatgaa
     2941 gcgacttccc ccacttcccg gccgccccta cgacctggcg gcgacggtgg ccacagacct
     3001 ggagagtggc ggagctggtg cagcttgcag cagtaacaac ccggccctcc tagcccggag
     3061 ggagaccgag gagttcaacg acctcctgga cctagacttt atcctttcca actcgctaac
     3121 ccaccaggaa tcggtggccg ccaccgtgac cacctcggcg tcagcttcat cctcgtcttc
     3181 cccagcgagc agcggccctg ccagcgcgcc ctccacctgc agcttcagct atccgatccg
     3241 ggccgggggt gacccgggcg tggctgccag caacacaggt ggagggctcc tctacagccg
     3301 agaatctgcg ccacctccca cggccccctt caacctggcg gacatcaatg acgtgagccc
     3361 ctcgggcggc ttcgtggctg agctcctgcg gccggagttg gacccagtat acattccgcc
     3421 acagcagcct cagccgccag gtggcgggct gatgggcaag tttgtgctga aggcgtctct
     3481 gaccacccct ggcagcgagt acagcagccc ttcggtcatc agtgttagca aaggaagccc
     3541 agacggcagc caccccgtgg tagtggcgcc ctacagcggt ggcccgccgc gcatgtgccc
     3601 caagattaag caagaggcgg tcccgtcctg cacggtcagc cggtccctag aggcccattt
     3661 gagcgctgga ccccagctca gcaacggcca ccggcccaac acacacgact tccccctggg
     3721 gcggcagctc cccaccagga ctacccctac actgagtccc gaggaactgc tgaacagcag
     3781 ggactgtcac cctggcctgc ctcttccccc aggattccat ccccatccgg ggcccaacta
     3841 ccctcctttc ctgccagacc agatgcagtc acaagtcccc tctctccatt atcaagagct
     3901 catgccaccg ggttcctgcc tgccagagga gcccaagcca aagaggggaa gaaggtcgtg
     3961 gccccggaaa agaacagcca cccacacttg tgactatgca ggctgtggca aaacctatac
     4021 caagagttct catctcaagg cacacctgcg aactcacaca ggcgagaaac cttaccactg
     4081 tgactgggac ggctgtgggt ggaaattcgc ccgctccgat gaactgacca ggcactaccg
     4141 caaacacaca gggcaccggc cctttcagtg ccagaagtgc gacagggcct tttccaggtc
     4201 ggaccacctt gccttacaca tgaagaggca ctttctcgag ggctcgggcc agtgtactaa
     4261 ttatgctctc ttgaaattgg ctggagatgt tgagagcaac ccaggtcccg gcgcgccact
     4321 ggatttcctt tgggcgttgg aaaccccgca gacagccacg acgatgcccc tcaacgtgaa
     4381 cttcaccaac aggaactatg acctcgacta cgactccgta cagccctatt tcatctgcga
     4441 cgaggaagag aatttctatc accagcaaca gcagagcgag ctgcagccgc ccgcgcccag
     4501 tgaggatatc tggaagaaat tcgagctgct tcccaccccg cccctgtccc cgagccgccg
     4561 ctccgggctc tgctctccat cctatgttgc ggtcgctacg tccttctccc caagggaaga
     4621 cgatgacggc ggcggtggca acttctccac cgccgatcag ctggagatga tgaccgagtt
     4681 acttggagga gacatggtga accagagctt catctgcgat cctgacgacg agaccttcat
     4741 caagaacatc atcatccagg actgtatgtg gagcggtttc tcagccgctg ccaagctggt
     4801 ctcggagaag ctggcctcct accaggctgc gcgcaaagac agcaccagcc tgagccccgc
     4861 ccgcgggcac agcgtctgct ccacctccag cctgtacctg caggacctca ccgccgccgc
     4921 gtccgagtgc attgacccct cagtggtctt tccctacccg ctcaacgaca gcagctcgcc
     4981 caaatcctgt acctcgtccg attccacggc cttctctcct tcctcggact cgctgctgtc
     5041 ctccgagtcc tccccacggg ccagccctga gcccctagtg ctgcatgagg agacaccgcc
     5101 caccaccagc agcgactctg aagaagagca agaagatgag gaagaaattg atgtggtgtc
     5161 tgtggagaag aggcaaaccc ctgccaagag gtcggagtcg ggctcatctc catcccgagg
     5221 ccacagcaaa cctccgcaca gcccactggt cctcaagagg tgccacgtct ccactcacca
     5281 gcacaactac gccgcacccc cctccacaag gaaggactat ccagctgcca agagggccaa
     5341 gttggacagt ggcagggtcc tgaagcagat cagcaacaac cgcaagtgct ccagccccag
     5401 gtcctcagac acggaggaaa acgacaagag gcggacacac aacgtcttgg aacgtcagag
     5461 gaggaacgag ctgaagcgca gcttttttgc cctgcgtgac cagatccctg aattggaaaa
     5521 caacgaaaag gcccccaagg tagtgatcct caaaaaagcc accgcctaca tcctgtccat
     5581 tcaagcagac gagcacaagc tcacctctga aaaggactta ttgaggaaac gacgagaaca
     5641 gttgaaacac aaactcgaac agcttcgaaa ctctggtgca ggggatctca aaattgtcgc
     5701 tcctgtcaaa caaactctta actttgattt actcaaactg gctggggatg tagaaagcaa
     5761 tccaggtcca ctcatgaaca attcgccctt caccatgtat aacatgatgg agacggagct
     5821 gaagccgccg ggcccgcagc aagcttcggg gggcggcggc ggaggaggca acgccacggc
     5881 ggcggcgacc ggcggcaacc agaagaacag cccggaccgc gtcaagaggc ccatgaacgc
     5941 cttcatggta tggtcccggg ggcagcggcg taagatggcc caggagaacc ccaagatgca
     6001 caactcggag atcagcaagc gcctgggcgc ggagtggaaa cttttgtccg agaccgagaa
     6061 gcggccgttc atcgacgagg ccaagcggct gcgcgctctg cacatgaagg agcacccgga
     6121 ttataaatac cggccgcggc ggaaaaccaa gacgctcatg aagaaggata agtacacgct
     6181 tcccggaggc ttgctggccc ccggcgggaa cagcatggcg agcggggttg gggtgggcgc
     6241 cggcctgggt gcgggcgtga accagcgcat ggacagctac gcgcacatga acggctggag
     6301 caacggcagc tacagcatga tgcaggagca gctgggctac ccgcagcacc cgggcctcaa
     6361 cgctcacggc gcggcacaga tgcaaccgat gcaccgctac gacgtcagcg ccctgcagta
     6421 caactccatg accagctcgc agacctacat gaacggctcg cccacctaca gcatgtccta
     6481 ctcgcagcag ggcacccccg gtatggcgct gggctccatg ggctctgtgg tcaagtccga
     6541 ggccagctcc agcccccccg tggttacctc ttcctcccac tccagggcgc cctgccaggc
     6601 cggggacctc cgggacatga tcagcatgta cctccccggc gccgaggtgc cggagcccgc
     6661 tgcgcccagt agactgcaca tggcccagca ctaccagagc ggcccggtgc ccggcacggc
     6721 cattaacggc acactgcccc tgtcgcacat gtgagggctg gaagggcgaa ttgcctgcag
     6781 gaattcgcgg ccgcactcga gatatctaga cccagctttc ttgtacaaag tggtgatcta
     6841 gctaaaacgc ggcctcgaat cgaattccgc ccccccccct ctccctcccc cccccctaac
     6901 gttactggcc gaagccgctt ggaataaggc cggtgtgcgt ttgtctatat gttattttcc
     6961 accatattgc cgtcttttgg caatgtgagg gcccggaaac ctggccctgt cttcttgacg
     7021 agcattccta ggggtctttc ccctctcgcc aaaggaatgc aaggtctgtt gaatgtcgtg
     7081 aaggaagcag ttcctctgga agcttcttga agacaaacaa cgtctgtagc gaccctttgc
     7141 aggcagcgga accccccacc tggcgacagg tgcctctgcg gccaaaagcc acgtgtataa
     7201 gatacacctg caaaggcggc acaaccccag tgccacgttg tgagttggat agttgtggaa
     7261 agagtcaaat ggctctcctc aagcgtattc aacaaggggc tgaaggatgc ccagaaggta
     7321 ccccattgta tgggatctga tctggggcct cggtgcacat gctttacatg tgtttagtcg
     7381 aggttaaaaa aacgtctagg ccccccgaac cacggggacg tggttttcct ttgaaaaaca
     7441 cgatgataat atggccacaa ccatggtgag caagggcgag gaggataaca tggccatcat
     7501 caaggagttc atgcgcttca aggtgcacat ggagggctcc gtgaacggcc acgagttcga
     7561 gatcgagggc gagggcgagg gccgccccta cgagggcacc cagaccgcca agctgaaggt
     7621 gaccaagggt ggccccctgc ccttcgcctg ggacatcctg tcccctcagt tcatgtacgg
     7681 ctccaaggcc tacgtgaagc accccgccga catccccgac tacttgaagc tgtccttccc
     7741 cgagggcttc aagtgggagc gcgtgatgaa cttcgaggac ggcggcgtgg tgaccgtgac
     7801 ccaggactcc tccctgcagg acggcgagtt catctacaag gtgaagctgc gcggcaccaa
     7861 cttcccctcc gacggccccg taatgcagaa gaagaccatg ggctgggagg cctcctccga
     7921 gcggatgtac cccgaggacg gcgccctgaa gggcgagatc aagcagaggc tgaagctgaa
     7981 ggacggcggc cactacgacg ctgaggtcaa gaccacctac aaggccaaga agcccgtgca
     8041 gctgcccggc gcctacaacg tcaacatcaa gttggacatc acctcccaca acgaggacta
     8101 caccatcgtg gaacagtacg aacgcgccga gggccgccac tccaccggcg gcatggacga
     8161 gctgtacaag taaagcggcc gcgatctttt tccctctgcc aaaaattatg gggacatcat
     8221 gaagcccctt gagcatctga cttctggcta ataaaggaaa tttattttca ttgcaatagt
     8281 gtgttggaat tttttgtgtc tctcactcgg aaggacatat gggagggcaa atcatttaaa
     8341 acatcagaat gagtatttgg tttagagttt ggcaacatat gcccatatgc tggctgccat
     8401 gaacaaaggt tggctataaa gaggtcatca gtatatgaaa cagccccctg ctgtccattc
     8461 cttattccat agaaaagcct tgacttgagg ttagattttt tttatatttt gttttgtgtt
     8521 atttttttct ttaacatccc taaaattttc cttacatgtt ttactagcca gatttttcct
     8581 cctctcctga ctactcccag tcatagctgt ccctcttctc ttatggagat ccctcgacct
     8641 gcaggaattc gattacttaa gcctaggatc cagatctgta cattcgaatc gatgaattcg
     8701 ttaaccatgg aagcttctgc agcggccgca ctagaggtac ccgttacata acttacggta
     8761 aatggcccgc ctggctgacc gcccaacgac ccccgcccat tgacgtcaat agtaacgcca
     8821 atagggactt tccattgacg tcaatgggtg gagtatttac ggtaaactgc ccacttggca
     8881 gtacatcaag tgtatcatat gccaagtacg ccccctattg acgtcaatga cggtaaatgg
     8941 cccgcctggc attgtgccca gtacatgacc ttatgggact ttcctacttg gcagtacatc
     9001 tacgtattag tcatcgctat taccatggtc gaggtgagcc ccacgttctg cttcactctc
     9061 cccatctccc ccccctcccc acccccaatt ttgtatttat ttatttttta attattttgt
     9121 gcagcgatgg gggcgggggg gggggggggg cgcgcgccrg gsggggsggg gsggggsgrg
     9181 gggsggggsg gggsgrggcg gagaggtgcg gcggcagcca atcagagcgg cgcgctccga
     9241 aagtttcctt ttatggcgag gcggcggcgg cggcggccct ataaaaagcg aagcgcgcgg
     9301 cgggcgggag tcgctgcgcg ctgccttcgc cccgtgcccc gctccgccgc cgcctcgcgc
     9361 cgcccgcccc ggctctgact gaccgcgtta ctcccacagg tgagcgggcg ggacggccct
     9421 tctcctccgg gctgtaatta gctgagcaag aggtaagggt ttaagggatg gttggttggt
     9481 ggggtattaa tgtttaatta cctggagcac ctgcctgaaa tcactttttt tcaggttgga
     9541 ccggtgccac catggactat aaggaccacg acggagacta caaggatcat gatattgatt
     9601 acaaagacga tgacgataag atggccccaa agaagaagcg gaaggtcggt atccacggag
     9661 tcccagcagc cgacaagaag tacagcatcg gcctggacat cggcaccaac tctgtgggct
     9721 gggccgtgat caccgacgag tacaaggtgc ccagcaagaa attcaaggtg ctgggcaaca
     9781 ccgaccggca cagcatcaag aagaacctga tcggagccct gctgttcgac agcggcgaaa
     9841 cagccgaggc cacccggctg aagagaaccg ccagaagaag atacaccaga cggaagaacc
     9901 ggatctgcta tctgcaagag atcttcagca acgagatggc caaggtggac gacagcttct
     9961 tccacagact ggaagagtcc ttcctggtgg aagaggataa gaagcacgag cggcacccca
    10021 tcttcggcaa catcgtggac gaggtggcct accacgagaa gtaccccacc atctaccacc
    10081 tgagaaagaa actggtggac agcaccgaca aggccgacct gcggctgatc tatctggccc
    10141 tggcccacat gatcaagttc cggggccact tcctgatcga gggcgacctg aaccccgaca
    10201 acagcgacgt ggacaagctg ttcatccagc tggtgcagac ctacaaccag ctgttcgagg
    10261 aaaaccccat caacgccagc ggcgtggacg ccaaggccat cctgtctgcc agactgagca
    10321 agagcagacg gctggaaaat ctgatcgccc agctgcccgg cgagaagaag aatggcctgt
    10381 tcggaaacct gattgccctg agcctgggcc tgacccccaa cttcaagagc aacttcgacc
    10441 tggccgagga tgccaaactg cagctgagca aggacaccta cgacgacgac ctggacaacc
    10501 tgctggccca gatcggcgac cagtacgccg acctgtttct ggccgccaag aacctgtccg
    10561 acgccatcct gctgagcgac atcctgagag tgaacaccga gatcaccaag gcccccctga
    10621 gcgcctctat gatcaagaga tacgacgagc accaccagga cctgaccctg ctgaaagctc
    10681 tcgtgcggca gcagctgcct gagaagtaca aagagatttt cttcgaccag agcaagaacg
    10741 gctacgccgg ctacattgac ggcggagcca gccaggaaga gttctacaag ttcatcaagc
    10801 ccatcctgga aaagatggac ggcaccgagg aactgctcgt gaagctgaac agagaggacc
    10861 tgctgcggaa gcagcggacc ttcgacaacg gcagcatccc ccaccagatc cacctgggag
    10921 agctgcacgc cattctgcgg cggcaggaag atttttaccc attcctgaag gacaaccggg
    10981 aaaagatcga gaagatcctg accttccgca tcccctacta cgtgggccct ctggccaggg
    11041 gaaacagcag attcgcctgg atgaccagaa agagcgagga aaccatcacc ccctggaact
    11101 tcgaggaagt ggtggacaag ggcgcttccg cccagagctt catcgagcgg atgaccaact
    11161 tcgataagaa cctgcccaac gagaaggtgc tgcccaagca cagcctgctg tacgagtact
    11221 tcaccgtgta taacgagctg accaaagtga aatacgtgac cgagggaatg agaaagcccg
    11281 ccttcctgag cggcgagcag aaaaaggcca tcgtggacct gctgttcaag accaaccgga
    11341 aagtgaccgt gaagcagctg aaagaggact acttcaagaa aatcgagtgc ttcgactccg
    11401 tggaaatctc cggcgtggaa gatcggttca acgcctccct gggcacatac cacgatctgc
    11461 tgaaaattat caaggacaag gacttcctgg acaatgagga aaacgaggac attctggaag
    11521 atatcgtgct gaccctgaca ctgtttgagg acagagagat gatcgaggaa cggctgaaaa
    11581 cctatgccca cctgttcgac gacaaagtga tgaagcagct gaagcggcgg agatacaccg
    11641 gctggggcag gctgagccgg aagctgatca acggcatccg ggacaagcag tccggcaaga
    11701 caatcctgga tttcctgaag tccgacggct tcgccaacag aaacttcatg cagctgatcc
    11761 acgacgacag cctgaccttt aaagaggaca tccagaaagc ccaggtgtcc ggccagggcg
    11821 atagcctgca cgagcacatt gccaatctgg ccggcagccc cgccattaag aagggcatcc
    11881 tgcagacagt gaaggtggtg gacgagctcg tgaaagtgat gggccggcac aagcccgaga
    11941 acatcgtgat cgaaatggcc agagagaacc agaccaccca gaagggacag aagaacagcc
    12001 gcgagagaat gaagcggatc gaagagggca tcaaagagct gggcagccag atcctgaaag
    12061 aacaccccgt ggaaaacacc cagctgcaga acgagaagct gtacctgtac tacctgcaga
    12121 atgggcggga tatgtacgtg gaccaggaac tggacatcaa ccggctgtcc gactacgatg
    12181 tggaccatat cgtgcctcag agctttctga aggacgactc catcgacaac aaggtgctga
    12241 ccagaagcga caagaaccgg ggcaagagcg acaacgtgcc ctccgaagag gtcgtgaaga
    12301 agatgaagaa ctactggcgg cagctgctga acgccaagct gattacccag agaaagttcg
    12361 acaatctgac caaggccgag agaggcggcc tgagcgaact ggataaggcc ggcttcatca
    12421 agagacagct ggtggaaacc cggcagatca caaagcacgt ggcacagatc ctggactccc
    12481 ggatgaacac taagtacgac gagaatgaca agctgatccg ggaagtgaaa gtgatcaccc
    12541 tgaagtccaa gctggtgtcc gatttccgga aggatttcca gttttacaaa gtgcgcgaga
    12601 tcaacaacta ccaccacgcc cacgacgcct acctgaacgc cgtcgtggga accgccctga
    12661 tcaaaaagta ccctaagctg gaaagcgagt tcgtgtacgg cgactacaag gtgtacgacg
    12721 tgcggaagat gatcgccaag agcgagcagg aaatcggcaa ggctaccgcc aagtacttct
    12781 tctacagcaa catcatgaac tttttcaaga ccgagattac cctggccaac ggcgagatcc
    12841 ggaagcggcc tctgatcgag acaaacggcg aaaccgggga gatcgtgtgg gataagggcc
    12901 gggattttgc caccgtgcgg aaagtgctga gcatgcccca agtgaatatc gtgaaaaaga
    12961 ccgaggtgca gacaggcggc ttcagcaaag agtctatcct gcccaagagg aacagcgata
    13021 agctgatcgc cagaaagaag gactgggacc ctaagaagta cggcggcttc gacagcccca
    13081 ccgtggccta ttctgtgctg gtggtggcca aagtggaaaa gggcaagtcc aagaaactga
    13141 agagtgtgaa agagctgctg gggatcacca tcatggaaag aagcagcttc gagaagaatc
    13201 ccatcgactt tctggaagcc aagggctaca aagaagtgaa aaaggacctg atcatcaagc
    13261 tgcctaagta ctccctgttc gagctggaaa acggccggaa gagaatgctg gcctctgccg
    13321 gcgaactgca gaagggaaac gaactggccc tgccctccaa atatgtgaac ttcctgtacc
    13381 tggccagcca ctatgagaag ctgaagggct cccccgagga taatgagcag aaacagctgt
    13441 ttgtggaaca gcacaagcac tacctggacg agatcatcga gcagatcagc gagttctcca
    13501 agagagtgat cctggccgac gctaatctgg acaaagtgct gtccgcctac aacaagcacc
    13561 gggataagcc catcagagag caggccgaga atatcatcca cctgtttacc ctgaccaatc
    13621 tgggagcccc tgccgccttc aagtactttg acaccaccat cgaccggaag aggtacacca
    13681 gcaccaaaga ggtgctggac gccaccctga tccaccagag catcaccggc ctgtacgaga
    13741 cacggatcga cctgtctcag ctgggaggcg acaaaaggcc ggcggccacg aaaaaggccg
    13801 gccaggcaaa aaagaaaaag taagaattcc tagagctcgc tgatcagcct cgactgtgcc
    13861 ttctagttgc cagccatctg ttgtttgccc ctcccccgtg ccttccttga ccctggaagg
    13921 tgccactccc actgtccttt cctaataaaa tgaggaaatt gcatcgcatt gtctgagtag
    13981 gtgtcattct attctggggg gtggggtggg gcaggacagc aagggggagg attgggaaga
    14041 gaatagcagg catgctgggg agcggccgca ctagtctagt ctagagcgat cgcccgggtt
    14101 taaacgctag ccaacaagct cgtcatcgct ttgcagaaga gcagagagga tatgctcatc
    14161 gtctaaagaa ctacccattt tattatatat tagtcacgat atctataaca agaaaatata
    14221 tatataataa gttatcacgt aagtagaaca tgaaataaca atataattat cgtatgagtt
    14281 aaatcttaaa agtcacgtaa aagataatca tgcgtcattt tgactcacgc ggtcgttata
    14341 gttcaaaatc agtgacactt accgcattga caagcacgcc tcacgggagc tccaagcggc
    14401 gactgagatg tcctaaatgc acagcgacgg attcgcgcta tttagaaaga gagagcaata
    14461 tttcaagaat gcatgcgtca attttacgca gactatcttt ctagggttaa aaaagatttg
    14521 cgctttactc gacctaaact ttaaacacgt catagaatct tcgtttgaca aaaaccacat
    14581 tgtggccaag ctgtgtgacg cgacgcgcgc taaagaatgg caaaccaagt cgcgcgaggt
    14641 accagctttt gttcccttta gtgagggtta atttcgagct tggcgtaatc atggtcatag
    14701 ctgtttcctg tgtgaaattg ttatccgctc acaattccac acaacatacg agccggaagc
    14761 ataaagtgta aagcctgggg tgcctaatga gtgagctaac tcacattaat tgcgttgcgc
    14821 tcactgcccg ctttccagtc gggaaacctg tcgtgccagc tgcattaatg aatcggccaa
    14881 cgcgcgggga gaggcggttt gcgtattggg cgctcttccg cttcctcgct cactgactcg
    14941 ctgcgctcgg tcgttcggct gcggcgagcg gtatcagctc actcaaaggc ggtaatacgg
    15001 ttatccacag aatcagggga taacgcagga aagaacatgt gagcaaaagg ccagcaaaag
    15061 gccaggaacc gtaaaaaggc cgcgttgctg gcgtttttcc ataggctccg cccccctgac
    15121 gagcatcaca aaaatcgacg ctcaagtcag aggtggcgaa acccgacagg actataaaga
    15181 taccaggcgt ttccccctgg aagctccctc gtgcgctctc ctgttccgac cctgccgctt
    15241 accggatacc tgtccgcctt tctcccttcg ggaagcgtgg cgctttctca tagctcacgc
    15301 tgtaggtatc tcagttcggt gtaggtcgtt cgctccaagc tgggctgtgt gcacgaaccc
    15361 cccgttcagc ccgaccgctg cgccttatcc ggtaactatc gtcttgagtc caacccggta
    15421 agacacgact tatcgccact ggcagcagcc actggtaaca ggattagcag agcgaggtat
    15481 gtaggcggtg ctacagagtt cttgaagtgg tggcctaact acggctacac tagaagaaca
    15541 gtatttggta tctgcgctct gctgaagcca gttaccttcg gaaaaagagt tggtagctct
    15601 tgatccggca aacaaaccac cgctggtagc ggtggttttt ttgtttgcaa gcagcagatt
    15661 acgcgcagaa aaaaaggatc tcaagaagat cctttgatct tttctacggg gtctgacgct
    15721 cagtggaacg aaaactcacg ttaagggatt ttggtcatga gattatcaaa aaggatcttc
    15781 acctagatcc ttttaaatta aaaatgaagt tttaaatcaa tctaaagtat atatgagtaa
    15841 acttggtctg acagttacca atgcttaatc agtgaggcac ctatctcagc gatctgtcta
    15901 tttcgttcat ccatagttgc ctgactcccc gtcgtgtaga taactacgat acgggagggc
    15961 ttaccatctg gccccagtgc tgcaatgata ccgcgagacc cacgctcacc ggctccagat
    16021 ttatcagcaa taaaccagcc agccggaagg gccgagcgca gaagtggtcc tgcaacttta
    16081 tccgcctcca tccagtctat taattgttgc cgggaagcta gagtaagtag ttcgccagtt
    16141 aatagtttgc gcaacgttgt tgccattgct acaggcatcg tggtgtcacg ctcgtcgttt
    16201 ggtatggctt cattcagctc cggttcccaa cgatcaaggc gagttacatg atcccccatg
    16261 ttgtgcaaaa aagcggttag ctccttcggt cctccgatcg ttgtcagaag taagttggcc
    16321 gcagtgttat cactcatggt tatggcagca ctgcataatt ctcttactgt catgccatcc
    16381 gtaagatgct tttctgtgac tggtgagtac tcaaccaagt cattctgaga atagtgtatg
    16441 cggcgaccga gttgctcttg cccggcgtca atacgggata ataccgcgcc acatagcaga
    16501 actttaaaag tgctcatcat tggaaaacgt tcttcggggc gaaaactctc aaggatctta
    16561 ccgctgttga gatccagttc gatgtaaccc actcgtgcac ccaactgatc ttcagcatct
    16621 tttactttca ccagcgtttc tgggtgagca aaaacaggaa ggcaaaatgc cgcaaaaaag
    16681 ggaataaggg cgacacggaa atgttgaata ctcatactct tcctttttca atattattga
    16741 agcatttatc agggttattg tctcatgagc ggatacatat ttgaatgtat ttagaaaaat
    16801 aaacaaatag gggttccgcg cacatttccc cgaaaagtgc cacct
//
