LOCUS       Exported 16850 bp ds-DNA circular SYN 14-NOV-2018
DEFINITION  KWan016-PB_TAC(PB_tetO2_RfA_IRES_mCherry_pA).
ACCESSION   .
VERSION     .
KEYWORDS    .
SOURCE      synthetic DNA construct
  ORGANISM  synthetic DNA construct
REFERENCE   1 (bases 1 to 16850)
  AUTHORS   .
  TITLE     Direct Submission
  JOURNAL   Exported Nov 16, 2018 from SnapGene 4.2.6 http://www.snapgene.com
FEATURES             Location/Qualifiers
     source          1..16850
                     /organism="synthetic DNA construct"
                     /mol_type="other DNA"
     rep_origin      complement(3..458)
                     /direction=LEFT
                     /label=f1 ori
                     /note="f1 bacteriophage origin of replication; arrow
                     indicates direction of (+) strand synthesis"
     primer_bind     603..619
                     /label=M13 fwd
                     /note="common sequencing primer, one of multiple similar
                     variants"
     promoter        626..644
                     /label=T7 promoter
                     /note="promoter for bacteriophage T7 RNA polymerase"
     misc_recomb     complement(707..941)
                     /label=PB 3'ITR
                     /label=PB 3'LTR
     protein_bind    1145..1163
                     /gene="tetO"
                     /label=tet operator
                     /bound_moiety="tetracycline repressor TetR"
                     /note="bacterial operator O2 for the tetR and tetA genes"
     protein_bind    1182..1200
                     /gene="tetO"
                     /label=tet operator
                     /bound_moiety="tetracycline repressor TetR"
                     /note="bacterial operator O2 for the tetR and tetA genes"
     protein_bind    1219..1237
                     /gene="tetO"
                     /label=tet operator
                     /bound_moiety="tetracycline repressor TetR"
                     /note="bacterial operator O2 for the tetR and tetA genes"
     protein_bind    1256..1274
                     /gene="tetO"
                     /label=tet operator
                     /bound_moiety="tetracycline repressor TetR"
                     /note="bacterial operator O2 for the tetR and tetA genes"
     protein_bind    1293..1311
                     /gene="tetO"
                     /label=tet operator
                     /bound_moiety="tetracycline repressor TetR"
                     /note="bacterial operator O2 for the tetR and tetA genes"
     protein_bind    1330..1348
                     /gene="tetO"
                     /label=tet operator
                     /bound_moiety="tetracycline repressor TetR"
                     /note="bacterial operator O2 for the tetR and tetA genes"
     protein_bind    1367..1385
                     /gene="tetO"
                     /label=tet operator
                     /bound_moiety="tetracycline repressor TetR"
                     /note="bacterial operator O2 for the tetR and tetA genes"
     protein_bind    1404..1422
                     /gene="tetO"
                     /label=tet operator
                     /bound_moiety="tetracycline repressor TetR"
                     /note="bacterial operator O2 for the tetR and tetA genes"
     protein_bind    1548..1572
                     /gene="mutant version of attB"
                     /label=attB1
                     /bound_moiety="BP Clonase(TM)"
                     /note="recombination site for the Gateway(R) BP reaction"
     CDS             1645..6759
                     /codon_start=1
                     /label=OK+9MS cassette
                     /translation="MAGHLASDFAFSPPPGGGDGSAGLEPGWVDSRTWLSFQGPPGGPG
                     IGPGSEVLGISPCPPAYEFCGGMAYCGPQVGLGLVPQVGVETLQPEGQAGARVESNSEG
                     TSSEPCADRPNAVKLEKVEPTPEESQDMKALQKELEQFAKLLKQKRITLGYTQADVGLT
                     LGVLFGKVFSQTTICRFEALQLSLKNMCKLRPLLEKWVEEADNNENLQEICKSETLVQA
                     RKRKRTSIENRVRWSLETMFLKCPKPSLQQITHIANQLGLEKDVVRVWFCNRRQKGKRS
                     SIEYSQREEYEATGTPFPGGAVSFPLPPGPHFGTPGYGSPHFTTLYSVPFPEGEAFPSV
                     PVTALGSPMHSNGDLKIVAPVKQTLNFDLLKLAGDVESNPGPMRQPPGESDMAVSDALL
                     PSFSTFASGPAGREKTLRPAGAPTNRWREELSHMKRLPPLPGRPYDLAATVATDLESGG
                     AGAACSSNNPALLARRETEEFNDLLDLDFILSNSLTHQESVAATVTTSASASSSSSPAS
                     SGPASAPSTCSFSYPIRAGGDPGVAASNTGGGLLYSRESAPPPTAPFNLADINDVSPSG
                     GFVAELLRPELDPVYIPPQQPQPPGGGLMGKFVLKASLTTPGSEYSSPSVISVSKGSPD
                     GSHPVVVAPYSGGPPRMCPKIKQEAVPSCTVSRSLEAHLSAGPQLSNGHRPNTHDFPLG
                     RQLPTRTTPTLSPEELLNSRDCHPGLPLPPGFHPHPGPNYPPFLPDQMQSQVPSLHYQE
                     LMPPGSCLPEEPKPKRGRRSWPRKRTATHTCDYAGCGKTYTKSSHLKAHLRTHTGEKPY
                     HCDWDGCGWKFARSDELTRHYRKHTGHRPFQCQKCDRAFSRSDHLALHMKRHFLEGSGQ
                     CTNYALLKLAGDVESNPGPGAPLDFLWALETPQTATTMPLNVNFTNRNYDLDYDSVQPY
                     FICDEEENFYHQQQQSELQPPAPSEDIWKKFELLPTPPLSPSRRSGLCSPSYVAVATSF
                     SPREDDDGGGGNFSTADQLEMMTELLGGDMVNQSFICDPDDETFIKNIIIQDCMWSGFS
                     AAAKLVSEKLASYQAARKDSTSLSPARGHSVCSTSSLYLQDLTAAASECIDPSVVFPYP
                     LNDSSSPKSCTSSDSTAFSPSSDSLLSSESSPRASPEPLVLHEETPPTTSSDSEEEQED
                     EEEIDVVSVEKRQTPAKRSESGSSPSRGHSKPPHSPLVLKRCHVSTHQHNYAAPPSTRK
                     DYPAAKRAKLDSGRVLKQISNNRKCSSPRSSDTEENDKRRTHNVLERQRRNELKRSFFA
                     LRDQIPELENNEKAPKVVILKKATAYILSIQADEHKLTSEKDLLRKRREQLKHKLEQLR
                     NSGAGDLKIVAPVKQTLNFDLLKLAGDVESNPGPLMNNSPFTMYNMMETELKPPGPQQA
                     SGGGGGGGNATAAATGGNQKNSPDRVKRPMNAFMVWSRGQRRKMAQENPKMHNSEISKR
                     LGAEWKLLSETEKRPFIDEAKRLRALHMKEHPDYKYRPRRKTKTLMKKDKYTLPGGLLA
                     PGGNSMASGVGVGAGLGAGVNQRMDSYAHMNGWSNGSYSMMQEQLGYPQHPGLNAHGAA
                     QMQPMHRYDVSALQYNSMTSSQTYMNGSPTYSMSYSQQGTPGMALGSMGSVVKSEASSS
                     PPVVTSSSHSRAPCQAGDLRDMISMYLPGAEVPEPAAPSRLHMAQHYQSGPVPGTAING
                     TLPLSHM"
     CDS             1648..2700
                     /codon_start=1
                     /label=Oct3/4
                     /note="REFSEQ:NM_013633.3"
                     /translation="AGHLASDFAFSPPPGGGDGSAGLEPGWVDSRTWLSFQGPPGGPGI
                     GPGSEVLGISPCPPAYEFCGGMAYCGPQVGLGLVPQVGVETLQPEGQAGARVESNSEGT
                     SSEPCADRPNAVKLEKVEPTPEESQDMKALQKELEQFAKLLKQKRITLGYTQADVGLTL
                     GVLFGKVFSQTTICRFEALQLSLKNMCKLRPLLEKWVEEADNNENLQEICKSETLVQAR
                     KRKRTSIENRVRWSLETMFLKCPKPSLQQITHIANQLGLEKDVVRVWFCNRRQKGKRSS
                     IEYSQREEYEATGTPFPGGAVSFPLPPGPHFGTPGYGSPHFTTLYSVPFPEGEAFPSVP
                     VTALGSPMHSN"
     CDS             2725..2790
                     /codon_start=1
                     /product="2A peptide from foot-and-mouth disease virus
                     polyprotein"
                     /label=F2A
                     /note="Eukaryotic ribosomes fail to insert a peptide bond
                     between the Gly and Pro residues, yielding separate
                     polypeptides."
                     /translation="VKQTLNFDLLKLAGDVESNPGP"
     variation       2791..2817
                     /label=+9aa
                     /note="GENBANK:U20344.1"
     CDS             2794..4239
                     /codon_start=1
                     /label=Klf4
                     /note="REFSEQ:NM_010637.3;Klf4-S"
                     /translation="RQPPGESDMAVSDALLPSFSTFASGPAGREKTLRPAGAPTNRWRE
                     ELSHMKRLPPLPGRPYDLAATVATDLESGGAGAACSSNNPALLARRETEEFNDLLDLDF
                     ILSNSLTHQESVAATVTTSASASSSSSPASSGPASAPSTCSFSYPIRAGGDPGVAASNT
                     GGGLLYSRESAPPPTAPFNLADINDVSPSGGFVAELLRPELDPVYIPPQQPQPPGGGLM
                     GKFVLKASLTTPGSEYSSPSVISVSKGSPDGSHPVVVAPYSGGPPRMCPKIKQEAVPSC
                     TVSRSLEAHLSAGPQLSNGHRPNTHDFPLGRQLPTRTTPTLSPEELLNSRDCHPGLPLP
                     PGFHPHPGPNYPPFLPDQMQSQVPSLHYQELMPPGSCLPEEPKPKRGRRSWPRKRTATH
                     TCDYAGCGKTYTKSSHLKAHLRTHTGEKPYHCDWDGCGWKFARSDELTRHYRKHTGHRP
                     FQCQKCDRAFSRSDHLALHMKRHF"
     CDS             4255..4314
                     /codon_start=1
                     /product="2A peptide from equine rhinitis A virus
                     polyprotein"
                     /label=E2A
                     /note="Eukaryotic ribosomes fail to insert a peptide bond
                     between the Gly and Pro residues, yielding separate
                     polypeptides."
                     /translation="QCTNYALLKLAGDVESNPGP"
     CDS             4327..5685
                     /codon_start=1
                     /label=cMyc
                     /note="REFSEQ:NM_010849.4;isoform a;non-canonical start"
                     /translation="DFLWALETPQTATTMPLNVNFTNRNYDLDYDSVQPYFICDEEENF
                     YHQQQQSELQPPAPSEDIWKKFELLPTPPLSPSRRSGLCSPSYVAVATSFSPREDDDGG
                     GGNFSTADQLEMMTELLGGDMVNQSFICDPDDETFIKNIIIQDCMWSGFSAAAKLVSEK
                     LASYQAARKDSTSLSPARGHSVCSTSSLYLQDLTAAASECIDPSVVFPYPLNDSSSPKS
                     CTSSDSTAFSPSSDSLLSSESSPRASPEPLVLHEETPPTTSSDSEEEQEDEEEIDVVSV
                     EKRQTPAKRSESGSSPSRGHSKPPHSPLVLKRCHVSTHQHNYAAPPSTRKDYPAAKRAK
                     LDSGRVLKQISNNRKCSSPRSSDTEENDKRRTHNVLERQRRNELKRSFFALRDQIPELE
                     NNEKAPKVVILKKATAYILSIQADEHKLTSEKDLLRKRREQLKHKLEQLRNSGA"
     CDS             5710..5775
                     /codon_start=1
                     /product="2A peptide from foot-and-mouth disease virus
                     polyprotein"
                     /label=F2A
                     /note="Eukaryotic ribosomes fail to insert a peptide bond
                     between the Gly and Pro residues, yielding separate
                     polypeptides."
                     /translation="VKQTLNFDLLKLAGDVESNPGP"
     CDS             5803..6756
                     /codon_start=1
                     /label=Sox2
                     /note="REFSEQ:NM_011443.3"
                     /translation="YNMMETELKPPGPQQASGGGGGGGNATAAATGGNQKNSPDRVKRP
                     MNAFMVWSRGQRRKMAQENPKMHNSEISKRLGAEWKLLSETEKRPFIDEAKRLRALHMK
                     EHPDYKYRPRRKTKTLMKKDKYTLPGGLLAPGGNSMASGVGVGAGLGAGVNQRMDSYAH
                     MNGWSNGSYSMMQEQLGYPQHPGLNAHGAAQMQPMHRYDVSALQYNSMTSSQTYMNGSP
                     TYSMSYSQQGTPGMALGSMGSVVKSEASSSPPVVTSSSHSRAPCQAGDLRDMISMYLPG
                     AEVPEPAAPSRLHMAQHYQSGPVPGTAINGTLPLSHM"
     protein_bind    complement(6815..6839)
                     /gene="mutant version of attB"
                     /label=attB2
                     /bound_moiety="BP Clonase(TM)"
                     /note="recombination site for the Gateway(R) BP reaction"
     misc_feature    6881..7466
                     /label=IRES2
                     /note="internal ribosome entry site (IRES) of the
                     encephalomyocarditis virus (EMCV)"
     CDS             7467..8177
                     /codon_start=1
                     /product="monomeric derivative of DsRed fluorescent protein
                     (Shaner et al., 2004)"
                     /label=mCherry
                     /note="mammalian codon-optimized"
                     /translation="MVSKGEEDNMAIIKEFMRFKVHMEGSVNGHEFEIEGEGEGRPYEG
                     TQTAKLKVTKGGPLPFAWDILSPQFMYGSKAYVKHPADIPDYLKLSFPEGFKWERVMNF
                     EDGGVVTVTQDSSLQDGEFIYKVKLRGTNFPSDGPVMQKKTMGWEASSERMYPEDGALK
                     GEIKQRLKLKDGGHYDAEVKTTYKAKKPVQLPGAYNVNIKLDITSHNEDYTIVEQYERA
                     EGRHSTGGMDELYK"
     polyA_signal    8254..8309
                     /label=-beta-globin poly(A) signal
                     /note="rabbit beta-globin polyadenylation signal (Gil and
                     Proudfoot, 1987)"
     enhancer        8744..9029
                     /label=CMV enhancer
                     /note="human cytomegalovirus immediate early enhancer;
                     contains an 18-bp deletion relative to the standard CMV
                     enhancer"
     promoter        9031..9308
                     /label=chicken beta-actin promoter
     intron          9309..9537
                     /label=hybrid intron
                     /note="hybrid between chicken beta-actin (CBA) and minute
                     virus of mice (MMV) introns (Gray et al., 2011)"
     regulatory      9549..9558
                     /regulatory_class="other"
                     /note="vertebrate consensus sequence for strong initiation
                     of translation (Kozak, 1987)"
     CDS             9558..9623
                     /codon_start=1
                     /product="three tandem FLAG(R) epitope tags, followed by an
                     enterokinase cleavage site"
                     /label=3xFLAG
                     /translation="DYKDHDGDYKDHDIDYKDDDDK"
     CDS             9630..9650
                     /codon_start=1
                     /product="nuclear localization signal of SV40 (simian virus
                     40) large T antigen"
                     /label=SV40 NLS
                     /translation="PKKKRKV"
     CDS             9675..13775
                     /codon_start=1
                     /product="Cas9 (Csn1) endonuclease from the Streptococcus
                     pyogenes Type II CRISPR/Cas system"
                     /label=Cas9
                     /note="generates RNA-guided double strand breaks in DNA"
                     /translation="DKKYSIGLDIGTNSVGWAVITDEYKVPSKKFKVLGNTDRHSIKKN
                     LIGALLFDSGETAEATRLKRTARRRYTRRKNRICYLQEIFSNEMAKVDDSFFHRLEESF
                     LVEEDKKHERHPIFGNIVDEVAYHEKYPTIYHLRKKLVDSTDKADLRLIYLALAHMIKF
                     RGHFLIEGDLNPDNSDVDKLFIQLVQTYNQLFEENPINASGVDAKAILSARLSKSRRLE
                     NLIAQLPGEKKNGLFGNLIALSLGLTPNFKSNFDLAEDAKLQLSKDTYDDDLDNLLAQI
                     GDQYADLFLAAKNLSDAILLSDILRVNTEITKAPLSASMIKRYDEHHQDLTLLKALVRQ
                     QLPEKYKEIFFDQSKNGYAGYIDGGASQEEFYKFIKPILEKMDGTEELLVKLNREDLLR
                     KQRTFDNGSIPHQIHLGELHAILRRQEDFYPFLKDNREKIEKILTFRIPYYVGPLARGN
                     SRFAWMTRKSEETITPWNFEEVVDKGASAQSFIERMTNFDKNLPNEKVLPKHSLLYEYF
                     TVYNELTKVKYVTEGMRKPAFLSGEQKKAIVDLLFKTNRKVTVKQLKEDYFKKIECFDS
                     VEISGVEDRFNASLGTYHDLLKIIKDKDFLDNEENEDILEDIVLTLTLFEDREMIEERL
                     KTYAHLFDDKVMKQLKRRRYTGWGRLSRKLINGIRDKQSGKTILDFLKSDGFANRNFMQ
                     LIHDDSLTFKEDIQKAQVSGQGDSLHEHIANLAGSPAIKKGILQTVKVVDELVKVMGRH
                     KPENIVIEMARENQTTQKGQKNSRERMKRIEEGIKELGSQILKEHPVENTQLQNEKLYL
                     YYLQNGRDMYVDQELDINRLSDYDVDHIVPQSFLKDDSIDNKVLTRSDKNRGKSDNVPS
                     EEVVKKMKNYWRQLLNAKLITQRKFDNLTKAERGGLSELDKAGFIKRQLVETRQITKHV
                     AQILDSRMNTKYDENDKLIREVKVITLKSKLVSDFRKDFQFYKVREINNYHHAHDAYLN
                     AVVGTALIKKYPKLESEFVYGDYKVYDVRKMIAKSEQEIGKATAKYFFYSNIMNFFKTE
                     ITLANGEIRKRPLIETNGETGEIVWDKGRDFATVRKVLSMPQVNIVKKTEVQTGGFSKE
                     SILPKRNSDKLIARKKDWDPKKYGGFDSPTVAYSVLVVAKVEKGKSKKLKSVKELLGIT
                     IMERSSFEKNPIDFLEAKGYKEVKKDLIIKLPKYSLFELENGRKRMLASAGELQKGNEL
                     ALPSKYVNFLYLASHYEKLKGSPEDNEQKQLFVEQHKHYLDEIIEQISEFSKRVILADA
                     NLDKVLSAYNKHRDKPIREQAENIIHLFTLTNLGAPAAFKYFDTTIDRKRYTSTKEVLD
                     ATLIHQSITGLYETRIDLSQLGGD"
     CDS             13776..13823
                     /codon_start=1
                     /product="bipartite nuclear localization signal from
                     nucleoplasmin"
                     /label=nucleoplasmin NLS
                     /translation="KRPAATKKAGQAKKKK"
     polyA_signal    13857..14064
                     /label=bGH poly(A) signal
                     /note="bovine growth hormone polyadenylation signal"
     misc_recomb     14201..14513
                     /label=PB 5'ITR
                     /label=PB 5'LTR
     promoter        complement(14659..14677)
                     /label=T3 promoter
                     /note="promoter for bacteriophage T3 RNA polymerase"
     primer_bind     complement(14698..14714)
                     /label=M13 rev
                     /note="common sequencing primer, one of multiple similar
                     variants"
     protein_bind    14722..14738
                     /label=lac operator
                     /bound_moiety="lac repressor encoded by lacI"
                     /note="The lac repressor binds to the lac operator to
                     inhibit transcription in E. coli. This inhibition can be
                     relieved by adding lactose or
                     isopropyl-beta-D-thiogalactopyranoside (IPTG)."
     promoter        complement(14746..14776)
                     /label=lac promoter
                     /note="promoter for the E. coli lac operon"
     protein_bind    14791..14812
                     /label=CAP binding site
                     /bound_moiety="E. coli catabolite activator protein"
                     /note="CAP binding activates transcription in the presence
                     of cAMP."
     rep_origin      complement(15100..15688)
                     /direction=LEFT
                     /label=ori
                     /note="high-copy-number ColE1/pMB1/pBR322/pUC origin of
                     replication"
     CDS             complement(15859..16719)
                     /codon_start=1
                     /gene="bla"
                     /product="beta-lactamase"
                     /label=AmpR
                     /note="confers resistance to ampicillin, carbenicillin, and
                     related antibiotics"
                     /translation="MSIQHFRVALIPFFAAFCLPVFAHPETLVKVKDAEDQLGARVGYI
                     ELDLNSGKILESFRPEERFPMMSTFKVLLCGAVLSRIDAGQEQLGRRIHYSQNDLVEYS
                     PVTEKHLTDGMTVRELCSAAITMSDNTAANLLLTTIGGPKELTAFLHNMGDHVTRLDRW
                     EPELNEAIPNDERDTTMPVAMATTLRKLLTGELLTLASRQQLIDWMEADKVAGPLLRSA
                     LPAGWFIADKSGAGERGSRGIIAALGPDGKPSRIVVIYTTGSQATMDERNRQIAEIGAS
                     LIKHW"
     promoter        complement(16720..16824)
                     /gene="bla"
                     /label=AmpR promoter
ORIGIN
        1 ggaaattgta aacgttaata ttttgttaaa attcgcgtta aatttttgtt aaatcagctc
       61 attttttaac caataggccg aaatcggcaa aatcccttat aaatcaaaag aatagaccga
      121 gatagggttg agtgttgttc cagtttggaa caagagtcca ctattaaaga acgtggactc
      181 caacgtcaaa ggnnnnnnnn nnnnnnnnnn nnnnnnnnnn nnnnnnnnnn nnnnnnnnnn
      241 ntnnnnnnnn nnnnnnnnnn nnnnnnnnnn nnnnnnnnnn nnnnnnnnnn nnnnnnnnnn
      301 nnnnnnnnnn nnnnnnnnnn nnnnnnnnnn nnngnnnnnn nnnnnnnnnn nnnnnnnnnn
      361 nnnnnnnnnn nnnnnnnnnn nnnnnnnnnn nnnnnnnnnn nnnnnnnnnn nnnnnnnnnn
      421 nnnnnnnnnn nnnnnnnnnn nnnnnnnnnn nnnnnnnncg cgccattcgc cattcaggct
      481 gcgcaactgt tgggaagggc gatcggtgcg ggcctcttcg ctattacgcc agctggcgaa
      541 agggggatgt gctgcaaggc gattaagttg ggtaacgcca gggttttccc agtcacgacg
      601 ttgtaaaacg acggccagtg aattgtaata cgactcacta tagggcgaat tggagctcgg
      661 tattcacgac agcaggctga ataataaaaa aattagaaac tattatttaa ccctagaaag
      721 ataatcatat tgtgacgtac gttaaagata atcatgcgta aaattgacgc atgtgtttta
      781 tcggtctgta tatcgaggtt tatttattaa tttgaataga tattaagttt tattatattt
      841 acacttacat actaataata aattcaacaa acaatttatt tatgtttatt tatttattaa
      901 aaaaaaacaa aaactcaaaa tttcttctat aaagtaacaa aacttttaaa cattctctct
      961 tttacaaaaa taaacttatt ttgtacttta aaaacagtca tgttgtatta taaaataagt
     1021 aattagctta acctatacat aatagaaaca aattatactt attagtcagt cagaaacaac
     1081 tttggcacat atcaatatta tgctctcgtt aattaactcg agggatccaa gctggccgca
     1141 cgtctcccta tcagtgatag agaagtcgac acgtctcgag ctccctatca gtgatagaga
     1201 aggtacgtct agaacgtctc cctatcagtg atagagaagt cgacacgtct cgagctccct
     1261 atcagtgata gagaaggtac gtctagaacg tctccctatc agtgatagag aagtcgacac
     1321 gtctcgagct ccctatcagt gatagagaag gtacgtctag aacgtctccc tatcagtgat
     1381 agagaagtcg acacgtctcg agctccctat cagtgataga gaaggtaccc cctatataag
     1441 cagagctcgt ttagtgaacc gtcagatcgc ctggagacgc catccacgct gttttgacct
     1501 ccatagaaga caccgggacc gatccagcct ccgcggtggc ggccatcaca agtttgtaca
     1561 aaaaagcagg ctggcgccgg aaccaattca gtcgactgga tccggtaccg aattcgccct
     1621 taaaaagcag gctccacctt ccccatggct ggacacctgg cttcagactt cgccttctca
     1681 cccccaccag gtgggggtga tgggtcagca gggctggagc cgggctgggt ggattctcga
     1741 acctggctaa gcttccaagg gcctccaggt gggcctggaa tcggaccagg ctcagaggta
     1801 ttggggatct ccccatgtcc gcccgcatac gagttctgcg gagggatggc atactgtgga
     1861 cctcaggttg gactgggcct agtcccccaa gttggcgtgg agactttgca gcctgagggc
     1921 caggcaggag cacgagtgga aagcaactca gagggaacct cctctgagcc ctgtgccgac
     1981 cgccccaatg ccgtgaagtt ggagaaggtg gaaccaactc ccgaggagtc ccaggacatg
     2041 aaagccctgc agaaggagct agaacagttt gccaagctgc tgaagcagaa gaggatcacc
     2101 ttggggtaca cccaggccga cgtggggctc accctgggcg ttctctttgg aaaggtgttc
     2161 agccagacca ccatctgtcg cttcgaggcc ttgcagctca gccttaagaa catgtgtaag
     2221 ctgcggcccc tgctggagaa gtgggtggag gaagccgaca acaatgagaa ccttcaggag
     2281 atatgcaaat cggagaccct ggtgcaggcc cggaagagaa agcgaactag cattgagaac
     2341 cgtgtgaggt ggagtctgga gaccatgttt ctgaagtgcc cgaagccctc cctacagcag
     2401 atcactcaca tcgccaatca gcttgggcta gagaaggatg tggttcgagt atggttctgt
     2461 aaccggcgcc agaagggcaa aagatcaagt attgagtatt cccaacgaga agagtatgag
     2521 gctacaggga cacctttccc agggggggct gtatcctttc ctctgccccc aggtccccac
     2581 tttggcaccc caggctatgg aagcccccac ttcaccacac tctactcagt cccttttcct
     2641 gagggcgagg cctttccctc tgttcccgtc actgctctgg gctctcccat gcattcaaac
     2701 ggggatctca aaattgtcgc tcctgtcaaa caaactctta actttgattt actcaaactg
     2761 gctggggatg tagaaagcaa tccaggtcca atgaggcagc cacctggcga gtctgacatg
     2821 gctgtcagcg acgctctgct cccgtccttc tccacgttcg cgtccggccc ggcgggaagg
     2881 gagaagacac tgcgtccagc aggtgccccg actaaccgtt ggcgtgagga actctctcac
     2941 atgaagcgac ttcccccact tcccggccgc ccctacgacc tggcggcgac ggtggccaca
     3001 gacctggaga gtggcggagc tggtgcagct tgcagcagta acaacccggc cctcctagcc
     3061 cggagggaga ccgaggagtt caacgacctc ctggacctag actttatcct ttccaactcg
     3121 ctaacccacc aggaatcggt ggccgccacc gtgaccacct cggcgtcagc ttcatcctcg
     3181 tcttccccag cgagcagcgg ccctgccagc gcgccctcca cctgcagctt cagctatccg
     3241 atccgggccg ggggtgaccc gggcgtggct gccagcaaca caggtggagg gctcctctac
     3301 agccgagaat ctgcgccacc tcccacggcc cccttcaacc tggcggacat caatgacgtg
     3361 agcccctcgg gcggcttcgt ggctgagctc ctgcggccgg agttggaccc agtatacatt
     3421 ccgccacagc agcctcagcc gccaggtggc gggctgatgg gcaagtttgt gctgaaggcg
     3481 tctctgacca cccctggcag cgagtacagc agcccttcgg tcatcagtgt tagcaaagga
     3541 agcccagacg gcagccaccc cgtggtagtg gcgccctaca gcggtggccc gccgcgcatg
     3601 tgccccaaga ttaagcaaga ggcggtcccg tcctgcacgg tcagccggtc cctagaggcc
     3661 catttgagcg ctggacccca gctcagcaac ggccaccggc ccaacacaca cgacttcccc
     3721 ctggggcggc agctccccac caggactacc cctacactga gtcccgagga actgctgaac
     3781 agcagggact gtcaccctgg cctgcctctt cccccaggat tccatcccca tccggggccc
     3841 aactaccctc ctttcctgcc agaccagatg cagtcacaag tcccctctct ccattatcaa
     3901 gagctcatgc caccgggttc ctgcctgcca gaggagccca agccaaagag gggaagaagg
     3961 tcgtggcccc ggaaaagaac agccacccac acttgtgact atgcaggctg tggcaaaacc
     4021 tataccaaga gttctcatct caaggcacac ctgcgaactc acacaggcga gaaaccttac
     4081 cactgtgact gggacggctg tgggtggaaa ttcgcccgct ccgatgaact gaccaggcac
     4141 taccgcaaac acacagggca ccggcccttt cagtgccaga agtgcgacag ggccttttcc
     4201 aggtcggacc accttgcctt acacatgaag aggcactttc tcgagggctc gggccagtgt
     4261 actaattatg ctctcttgaa attggctgga gatgttgaga gcaacccagg tcccggcgcg
     4321 ccactggatt tcctttgggc gttggaaacc ccgcagacag ccacgacgat gcccctcaac
     4381 gtgaacttca ccaacaggaa ctatgacctc gactacgact ccgtacagcc ctatttcatc
     4441 tgcgacgagg aagagaattt ctatcaccag caacagcaga gcgagctgca gccgcccgcg
     4501 cccagtgagg atatctggaa gaaattcgag ctgcttccca ccccgcccct gtccccgagc
     4561 cgccgctccg ggctctgctc tccatcctat gttgcggtcg ctacgtcctt ctccccaagg
     4621 gaagacgatg acggcggcgg tggcaacttc tccaccgccg atcagctgga gatgatgacc
     4681 gagttacttg gaggagacat ggtgaaccag agcttcatct gcgatcctga cgacgagacc
     4741 ttcatcaaga acatcatcat ccaggactgt atgtggagcg gtttctcagc cgctgccaag
     4801 ctggtctcgg agaagctggc ctcctaccag gctgcgcgca aagacagcac cagcctgagc
     4861 cccgcccgcg ggcacagcgt ctgctccacc tccagcctgt acctgcagga cctcaccgcc
     4921 gccgcgtccg agtgcattga cccctcagtg gtctttccct acccgctcaa cgacagcagc
     4981 tcgcccaaat cctgtacctc gtccgattcc acggccttct ctccttcctc ggactcgctg
     5041 ctgtcctccg agtcctcccc acgggccagc cctgagcccc tagtgctgca tgaggagaca
     5101 ccgcccacca ccagcagcga ctctgaagaa gagcaagaag atgaggaaga aattgatgtg
     5161 gtgtctgtgg agaagaggca aacccctgcc aagaggtcgg agtcgggctc atctccatcc
     5221 cgaggccaca gcaaacctcc gcacagccca ctggtcctca agaggtgcca cgtctccact
     5281 caccagcaca actacgccgc acccccctcc acaaggaagg actatccagc tgccaagagg
     5341 gccaagttgg acagtggcag ggtcctgaag cagatcagca acaaccgcaa gtgctccagc
     5401 cccaggtcct cagacacgga ggaaaacgac aagaggcgga cacacaacgt cttggaacgt
     5461 cagaggagga acgagctgaa gcgcagcttt tttgccctgc gtgaccagat ccctgaattg
     5521 gaaaacaacg aaaaggcccc caaggtagtg atcctcaaaa aagccaccgc ctacatcctg
     5581 tccattcaag cagacgagca caagctcacc tctgaaaagg acttattgag gaaacgacga
     5641 gaacagttga aacacaaact cgaacagctt cgaaactctg gtgcagggga tctcaaaatt
     5701 gtcgctcctg tcaaacaaac tcttaacttt gatttactca aactggctgg ggatgtagaa
     5761 agcaatccag gtccactcat gaacaattcg cccttcacca tgtataacat gatggagacg
     5821 gagctgaagc cgccgggccc gcagcaagct tcggggggcg gcggcggagg aggcaacgcc
     5881 acggcggcgg cgaccggcgg caaccagaag aacagcccgg accgcgtcaa gaggcccatg
     5941 aacgccttca tggtatggtc ccgggggcag cggcgtaaga tggcccagga gaaccccaag
     6001 atgcacaact cggagatcag caagcgcctg ggcgcggagt ggaaactttt gtccgagacc
     6061 gagaagcggc cgttcatcga cgaggccaag cggctgcgcg ctctgcacat gaaggagcac
     6121 ccggattata aataccggcc gcggcggaaa accaagacgc tcatgaagaa ggataagtac
     6181 acgcttcccg gaggcttgct ggcccccggc gggaacagca tggcgagcgg ggttggggtg
     6241 ggcgccggcc tgggtgcggg cgtgaaccag cgcatggaca gctacgcgca catgaacggc
     6301 tggagcaacg gcagctacag catgatgcag gagcagctgg gctacccgca gcacccgggc
     6361 ctcaacgctc acggcgcggc acagatgcaa ccgatgcacc gctacgacgt cagcgccctg
     6421 cagtacaact ccatgaccag ctcgcagacc tacatgaacg gctcgcccac ctacagcatg
     6481 tcctactcgc agcagggcac ccccggtatg gcgctgggct ccatgggctc tgtggtcaag
     6541 tccgaggcca gctccagccc ccccgtggtt acctcttcct cccactccag ggcgccctgc
     6601 caggccgggg acctccggga catgatcagc atgtacctcc ccggcgccga ggtgccggag
     6661 cccgctgcgc ccagtagact gcacatggcc cagcactacc agagcggccc ggtgcccggc
     6721 acggccatta acggcacact gcccctgtcg cacatgtgag ggctggaagg gcgaattgcc
     6781 tgcaggaatt cgcggccgca ctcgagatat ctagacccag ctttcttgta caaagtggtg
     6841 atctagctaa aacgcggcct cgaatcgaat tccgcccccc cccctctccc tccccccccc
     6901 ctaacgttac tggccgaagc cgcttggaat aaggccggtg tgcgtttgtc tatatgttat
     6961 tttccaccat attgccgtct tttggcaatg tgagggcccg gaaacctggc cctgtcttct
     7021 tgacgagcat tcctaggggt ctttcccctc tcgccaaagg aatgcaaggt ctgttgaatg
     7081 tcgtgaagga agcagttcct ctggaagctt cttgaagaca aacaacgtct gtagcgaccc
     7141 tttgcaggca gcggaacccc ccacctggcg acaggtgcct ctgcggccaa aagccacgtg
     7201 tataagatac acctgcaaag gcggcacaac cccagtgcca cgttgtgagt tggatagttg
     7261 tggaaagagt caaatggctc tcctcaagcg tattcaacaa ggggctgaag gatgcccaga
     7321 aggtacccca ttgtatggga tctgatctgg ggcctcggtg cacatgcttt acatgtgttt
     7381 agtcgaggtt aaaaaacgtc taggcccccc gaaccacggg gacgtggttt tcctttgaaa
     7441 aacacgatga taatatggcc acaaccatgg tgagcaaggg cgaggaggat aacatggcca
     7501 tcatcaagga gttcatgcgc ttcaaggtgc acatggaggg ctccgtgaac ggccacgagt
     7561 tcgagatcga gggcgagggc gagggccgcc cctacgaggg cacccagacc gccaagctga
     7621 aggtgaccaa gggtggcccc ctgcccttcg cctgggacat cctgtcccct cagttcatgt
     7681 acggctccaa ggcctacgtg aagcaccccg ccgacatccc cgactacttg aagctgtcct
     7741 tccccgaggg cttcaagtgg gagcgcgtga tgaacttcga ggacggcggc gtggtgaccg
     7801 tgacccagga ctcctccctg caggacggcg agttcatcta caaggtgaag ctgcgcggca
     7861 ccaacttccc ctccgacggc cccgtaatgc agaagaagac catgggctgg gaggcctcct
     7921 ccgagcggat gtaccccgag gacggcgccc tgaagggcga gatcaagcag aggctgaagc
     7981 tgaaggacgg cggccactac gacgctgagg tcaagaccac ctacaaggcc aagaagcccg
     8041 tgcagctgcc cggcgcctac aacgtcaaca tcaagttgga catcacctcc cacaacgagg
     8101 actacaccat cgtggaacag tacgaacgcg ccgagggccg ccactccacc ggcggcatgg
     8161 acgagctgta caagtaaagc ggccgcgatc tttttccctc tgccaaaaat tatggggaca
     8221 tcatgaagcc ccttgagcat ctgacttctg gctaataaag gaaatttatt ttcattgcaa
     8281 tagtgtgttg gaattttttg tgtctctcac tcggaaggac atatgggagg gcaaatcatt
     8341 taaaacatca gaatgagtat ttggtttaga gtttggcaac atatgccata tgctggctgc
     8401 catgaacaaa ggtggctata aagaggtcat cagtatatga aacagccccc tgctgtccat
     8461 tccttattcc atagaaaagc cttgacttga ggttagattt tttttatatt ttgttttgtg
     8521 ttattttttt ctttaacatc cctaaaattt tccttacatg ttttactagc cagatttttc
     8581 ctcctctcct gactactccc agtcatagct gtccctcttc tcttatgaag atccctcgac
     8641 ctgcaggaat tcgattactt aagcctagga tccagatctg tacattcgaa tcgatgaatt
     8701 cgttaaccat ggaagcttct gcagcggccg cactagaggt acccgttaca taacttacgg
     8761 taaatggccc gcctggctga ccgcccaacg acccccgccc attgacgtca atagtaacgc
     8821 caatagggac tttccattga cgtcaatggg tggagtattt acggtaaact gcccacttgg
     8881 cagtacatca agtgtatcat atgccaagta cgccccctat tgacgtcaat gacggtaaat
     8941 ggcccgcctg gcattgtgcc cagtacatga ccttatggga ctttcctact tggcagtaca
     9001 tctacgtatt agtcatcgct attaccatgg tcgaggtgag ccccacgttc tgcttcactc
     9061 tccccatctc ccccccctcc ccacccccaa ttttgtattt atttattttt taattatttt
     9121 gtgcagcgat gggggcgggg gggggggggg ggcgcgcgcc aggcggggcg gggcggggcg
     9181 aggggcgggg cggggcgagg cggagaggtg cggcggcagc caatcagagc ggcgcgctcc
     9241 gaaagtttcc ttttatggcg aggcggcggc ggcggcggcc ctataaaaag cgaagcgcgc
     9301 ggcgggcggg agtcgctgcg acgctgcctt cgccccgtgc cccgctccgc cgccgcctcg
     9361 cgccgcccgc cccggctctg actgaccgcg ttactcccac aggtgagcgg gcgggacggc
     9421 ccttctcctc cgggctgtaa ttagctgagc aagaggtaag ggtttaaggg atggttggtt
     9481 ggtggggtat taatgtttaa ttacctggag cacctgcctg aaatcacttt ttttcaggtt
     9541 ggaccggtgc caccatggac tataaggacc acgacggaga ctacaaggat catgatattg
     9601 attacaaaga cgatgacgat aagatggccc caaagaagaa gcggaaggtc ggtatccacg
     9661 gagtcccagc agccgacaag aagtacagca tcggcctgga catcggcacc aactctgtgg
     9721 gctgggccgt gatcaccgac gagtacaagg tgcccagcaa gaaattcaag gtgctgggca
     9781 acaccgaccg gcacagcatc aagaagaacc tgatcggagc cctgctgttc gacagcggcg
     9841 aaacagccga ggccacccgg ctgaagagaa ccgccagaag aagatacacc agacggaaga
     9901 accggatctg ctatctgcaa gagatcttca gcaacgagat ggccaaggtg gacgacagct
     9961 tcttccacag actggaagag tccttcctgg tggaagagga taagaagcac gagcggcacc
    10021 ccatcttcgg caacatcgtg gacgaggtgg cctaccacga gaagtacccc accatctacc
    10081 acctgagaaa gaaactggtg gacagcaccg acaaggccga cctgcggctg atctatctgg
    10141 ccctggccca catgatcaag ttccggggcc acttcctgat cgagggcgac ctgaaccccg
    10201 acaacagcga cgtggacaag ctgttcatcc agctggtgca gacctacaac cagctgttcg
    10261 aggaaaaccc catcaacgcc agcggcgtgg acgccaaggc catcctgtct gccagactga
    10321 gcaagagcag acggctggaa aatctgatcg cccagctgcc cggcgagaag aagaatggcc
    10381 tgttcggaaa cctgattgcc ctgagcctgg gcctgacccc caacttcaag agcaacttcg
    10441 acctggccga ggatgccaaa ctgcagctga gcaaggacac ctacgacgac gacctggaca
    10501 acctgctggc ccagatcggc gaccagtacg ccgacctgtt tctggccgcc aagaacctgt
    10561 ccgacgccat cctgctgagc gacatcctga gagtgaacac cgagatcacc aaggcccccc
    10621 tgagcgcctc tatgatcaag agatacgacg agcaccacca ggacctgacc ctgctgaaag
    10681 ctctcgtgcg gcagcagctg cctgagaagt acaaagagat tttcttcgac cagagcaaga
    10741 acggctacgc cggctacatt gacggcggag ccagccagga agagttctac aagttcatca
    10801 agcccatcct ggaaaagatg gacggcaccg aggaactgct cgtgaagctg aacagagagg
    10861 acctgctgcg gaagcagcgg accttcgaca acggcagcat cccccaccag atccacctgg
    10921 gagagctgca cgccattctg cggcggcagg aagattttta cccattcctg aaggacaacc
    10981 gggaaaagat cgagaagatc ctgaccttcc gcatccccta ctacgtgggc cctctggcca
    11041 ggggaaacag cagattcgcc tggatgacca gaaagagcga ggaaaccatc accccctgga
    11101 acttcgagga agtggtggac aagggcgctt ccgcccagag cttcatcgag cggatgacca
    11161 acttcgataa gaacctgccc aacgagaagg tgctgcccaa gcacagcctg ctgtacgagt
    11221 acttcaccgt gtataacgag ctgaccaaag tgaaatacgt gaccgaggga atgagaaagc
    11281 ccgccttcct gagcggcgag cagaaaaagg ccatcgtgga cctgctgttc aagaccaacc
    11341 ggaaagtgac cgtgaagcag ctgaaagagg actacttcaa gaaaatcgag tgcttcgact
    11401 ccgtggaaat ctccggcgtg gaagatcggt tcaacgcctc cctgggcaca taccacgatc
    11461 tgctgaaaat tatcaaggac aaggacttcc tggacaatga ggaaaacgag gacattctgg
    11521 aagatatcgt gctgaccctg acactgtttg aggacagaga gatgatcgag gaacggctga
    11581 aaacctatgc ccacctgttc gacgacaaag tgatgaagca gctgaagcgg cggagataca
    11641 ccggctgggg caggctgagc cggaagctga tcaacggcat ccgggacaag cagtccggca
    11701 agacaatcct ggatttcctg aagtccgacg gcttcgccaa cagaaacttc atgcagctga
    11761 tccacgacga cagcctgacc tttaaagagg acatccagaa agcccaggtg tccggccagg
    11821 gcgatagcct gcacgagcac attgccaatc tggccggcag ccccgccatt aagaagggca
    11881 tcctgcagac agtgaaggtg gtggacgagc tcgtgaaagt gatgggccgg cacaagcccg
    11941 agaacatcgt gatcgaaatg gccagagaga accagaccac ccagaaggga cagaagaaca
    12001 gccgcgagag aatgaagcgg atcgaagagg gcatcaaaga gctgggcagc cagatcctga
    12061 aagaacaccc cgtggaaaac acccagctgc agaacgagaa gctgtacctg tactacctgc
    12121 agaatgggcg ggatatgtac gtggaccagg aactggacat caaccggctg tccgactacg
    12181 atgtggacca tatcgtgcct cagagctttc tgaaggacga ctccatcgac aacaaggtgc
    12241 tgaccagaag cgacaagaac cggggcaaga gcgacaacgt gccctccgaa gaggtcgtga
    12301 agaagatgaa gaactactgg cggcagctgc tgaacgccaa gctgattacc cagagaaagt
    12361 tcgacaatct gaccaaggcc gagagaggcg gcctgagcga actggataag gccggcttca
    12421 tcaagagaca gctggtggaa acccggcaga tcacaaagca cgtggcacag atcctggact
    12481 cccggatgaa cactaagtac gacgagaatg acaagctgat ccgggaagtg aaagtgatca
    12541 ccctgaagtc caagctggtg tccgatttcc ggaaggattt ccagttttac aaagtgcgcg
    12601 agatcaacaa ctaccaccac gcccacgacg cctacctgaa cgccgtcgtg ggaaccgccc
    12661 tgatcaaaaa gtaccctaag ctggaaagcg agttcgtgta cggcgactac aaggtgtacg
    12721 acgtgcggaa gatgatcgcc aagagcgagc aggaaatcgg caaggctacc gccaagtact
    12781 tcttctacag caacatcatg aactttttca agaccgagat taccctggcc aacggcgaga
    12841 tccggaagcg gcctctgatc gagacaaacg gcgaaaccgg ggagatcgtg tgggataagg
    12901 gccgggattt tgccaccgtg cggaaagtgc tgagcatgcc ccaagtgaat atcgtgaaaa
    12961 agaccgaggt gcagacaggc ggcttcagca aagagtctat cctgcccaag aggaacagcg
    13021 ataagctgat cgccagaaag aaggactggg accctaagaa gtacggcggc ttcgacagcc
    13081 ccaccgtggc ctattctgtg ctggtggtgg ccaaagtgga aaagggcaag tccaagaaac
    13141 tgaagagtgt gaaagagctg ctggggatca ccatcatgga aagaagcagc ttcgagaaga
    13201 atcccatcga ctttctggaa gccaagggct acaaagaagt gaaaaaggac ctgatcatca
    13261 agctgcctaa gtactccctg ttcgagctgg aaaacggccg gaagagaatg ctggcctctg
    13321 ccggcgaact gcagaaggga aacgaactgg ccctgccctc caaatatgtg aacttcctgt
    13381 acctggccag ccactatgag aagctgaagg gctcccccga ggataatgag cagaaacagc
    13441 tgtttgtgga acagcacaag cactacctgg acgagatcat cgagcagatc agcgagttct
    13501 ccaagagagt gatcctggcc gacgctaatc tggacaaagt gctgtccgcc tacaacaagc
    13561 accgggataa gcccatcaga gagcaggccg agaatatcat ccacctgttt accctgacca
    13621 atctgggagc ccctgccgcc ttcaagtact ttgacaccac catcgaccgg aagaggtaca
    13681 ccagcaccaa agaggtgctg gacgccaccc tgatccacca gagcatcacc ggcctgtacg
    13741 agacacggat cgacctgtct cagctgggag gcgacaaaag gccggcggcc acgaaaaagg
    13801 ccggccaggc aaaaaagaaa aagtaagaat tcctagagct cgctgatcag cctcgactgt
    13861 gccttctagt tgccagccat ctgttgtttg cccctccccc gtgccttcct tgaccctgga
    13921 aggtgccact cccactgtcc tttcctaata aaatgaggaa attgcatcgc attgtctgag
    13981 taggtgtcat tctattctgg ggggtggggt ggggcaggac agcaaggggg aggattggga
    14041 agagaatagc aggcatgctg gggagcggcc gcactagtct agtctagagc gatcgcccgg
    14101 gtttaaacgc tagccaacaa gctcgtcatc gctttgcaga agagcagaga ggatatgctc
    14161 atcgtctaaa gaactaccca ttttattata tattagtcac gatatctata acaagaaaat
    14221 atatatataa taagttatca cgtaagtaga acatgaaata acaatataat tatcgtatga
    14281 gttaaatctt aaaagtcacg taaaagataa tcatgcgtca ttttgactca cgcggtcgtt
    14341 atagttcaaa atcagtgaca cttaccgcat tgacaagcac gcctcacggg agctccaagc
    14401 ggcgactgag atgtcctaaa tgcacagcga cggattcgcg ctatttagaa agagagagca
    14461 atatttcaag aatgcatgcg tcaattttac gcagactatc tttctagggt taaaaaagat
    14521 ttgcgcttta ctcgacctaa actttaaaca cgtcatagaa tcttcgtttg acaaaaacca
    14581 cattgtggcc aagctgtgtg acgcgacgcg cgctaaagaa tggcaaacca agtcgcgcga
    14641 ggtacccagc ttttgttccc tttagtgagg gttaattccg agcttggcgt aatcatggtc
    14701 atagctgttt cctgtgtgaa attgttatcc gctcacaatt ccacacaaca tacgagccgg
    14761 aagcataaag tgtaaagcct ggggtgccta atgagtgagc taactcacat taattgcgtt
    14821 gcgctcactg cccgctttcc agtcgggaaa cctgtcgtgc cagctgcatt aatgaatcgg
    14881 ccaacgcgcg gggagaggcg gtttgcgtat tgggcgctct tccgcttcct cgctcactga
    14941 ctcgctgcgc tcggtcgttc ggctgcggcg agcggtatca gctcactcaa aggcggtaat
    15001 acggttatcc acagaatcag gggataacgc aggaaagaac atgtgagcaa aaggccagca
    15061 aaaggccagg aaccgtaaaa aggccgcgtt gctggcgttt ttccataggc tccgcccccc
    15121 tgacgagcat cacaaaaatc gacgctcaag tcagaggtgg cgaaacccga caggactata
    15181 aagataccag gcgtttcccc ctggaagctc cctcgtgcgc tctcctgttc cgaccctgcc
    15241 gcttaccgga tacctgtccg cctttctccc ttcgggaagc gtggcgcttt ctcatagctc
    15301 acgctgtagg tatctcagtt cggtgtaggt cgttcgctcc aagctgggct gtgtgcacga
    15361 accccccgtt cagcccgacc gctgcgcctt atccggtaac tatcgtcttg agtccaaccc
    15421 ggtaagacac gacttatcgc cactggcagc agccactggt aacaggatta gcagagcgag
    15481 gtatgtaggc ggtgctacag agttcttgaa gtggtggcct aactacggct acactagaag
    15541 gacagtattt ggtatctgcg ctctgctgaa gccagttacc ttcggaaaaa gagttggtag
    15601 ctcttgatcc ggcaaacaaa ccaccgctgg tagcggtggt ttttttgttt gcaagcagca
    15661 gattacgcgc agaaaaaaag gatctcaaga agatcctttg atcttttcta cggggtctga
    15721 cgctcagtgg aacgaaaact cacgttaagg gattttggtc atgagattat caaaaaggat
    15781 cttcacctag atccttttaa attaaaaatg aagttttaaa tcaatctaaa gtatatatga
    15841 gtaaacttgg tctgacagtt accaatgctt aatcagtgag gcacctatct cagcgatctg
    15901 tctatttcgt tcatccatag ttgcctgact ccccgtcgtg tagataacta cgatacggga
    15961 gggcttacca tctggcccca gtgctgcaat gataccgcga gacccacgct caccggctcc
    16021 agatttatca gcaataaacc agccagccgg aagggccgag cgcagaagtg gtcctgcaac
    16081 tttatccgcc tccatccagt ctattaattg ttgccgggaa gctagagtaa gtagttcgcc
    16141 agttaatagt ttgcgcaacg ttgttgccat tgctacaggc atcgtggtgt cacgctcgtc
    16201 gtttggtatg gcttcattca gctccggttc ccaacgatca aggcgagtta catgatcccc
    16261 catgttgtgc aaaaaagcgg ttagctcctt cggtcctccg atcgttgtca gaagtaagtt
    16321 ggccgcagtg ttatcactca tggttatggc agcactgcat aattctctta ctgtcatgcc
    16381 atccgtaaga tgcttttctg tgactggtga gtactcaacc aagtcattct gagaatagtg
    16441 tatgcggcga ccgagttgct cttgcccggc gtcaatacgg gataataccg cgccacatag
    16501 cagaacttta aaagtgctca tcattggaaa acgttcttcg gggcgaaaac tctcaaggat
    16561 cttaccgctg ttgagatcca gttcgatgta acccactcgt gcacccaact gatcttcagc
    16621 atcttttact ttcaccagcg tttctgggtg agcaaaaaca ggaaggcaaa atgccgcaaa
    16681 aaagggaata agggcgacac ggaaatgttg aatactcata ctcttccttt ttcaatatta
    16741 ttgaagcatt tatcagggtt attgtctcat gagcggatac atatttgaat gtatttagaa
    16801 aaataaacaa ataggggttc cgcgcacatt tccccgaaaa gtgccacctg
//
